Addgene plasmid #70924: pFOSGE_COF2H09
Purpose: Gateway entry clone
Depositing lab: Alexander Stark. Depositing organization: Research Institute of Molecular Pathology (IMP). Publication: Transcriptional regulators form diverse groups with context-dependent regulatory functions. Stampfel G, Kazmar T, Frank O, Wienerroither S, Reiter F, Stark A. Nature. 2015 Nov 9. doi: 10.1038/nature15545. PubMed 26550828.
Backbone
  Vector backbone: pDONR221
  Backbone manufacturer: Invitrogen
  Backbone size w/o insert (bp): 4762
  Vector type: Gateway entry vector
Growth in bacteria
  Bacterial resistance: Kanamycin, 50 μg/mL
  Growth temperature: 37°C
  Growth strain: DH5alpha
  Copy number: High Copy
Gene/Insert
  Gene/Insert name: Mnn1 (alt names: FBgn0031885; CG13778, FBtr0079401)
  Species: D. melanogaster (fly)
  Insert size (bp): 2289
  Entrez Gene: Mnn1 (a.k.a. Dmel_CG13778, CG13778, CG33266, Dmel\CG13778, MEN1, Menin1, menin, mnn1)
  Cloning method: Gateway Cloning
  Sequencing primers: 5′ M13-F20; 3′ M13R
Terms and licenses: Academic/Nonprofit Terms; Industry Terms: Not Available to Industry
How to cite: pFOSGE_COF2H09 was a gift from Alexander Stark (Addgene plasmid # 70924 ; http://n2t.net/addgene:70924 ; RRID:Addgene_70924)
