[The description below was written by a language model from this plasmid's Addgene catalogue record.]
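Description:
pFOSGE_COF2H09 is a Gateway entry clone built on the pDONR221 donor backbone and carrying the Drosophila melanogaster gene Mnn1 (CG13778, the fly menin homologue) as an insert of about 2.3 kb, corresponding to the transcript annotation FBtr0079401. It is a bacterial cloning plasmid rather than an expression vector: it is maintained at high copy number in standard E. coli cloning strains and selected with kanamycin. The insert was introduced by Gateway recombination. In pDONR221-derived entry clones this normally replaces the donor vector's counter-selection cassette and leaves the coding sequence flanked by attL recombination sites, although no feature table is provided here to confirm the exact junctions. M13 forward and reverse primer sites in the backbone flank the insert and are used for sequence verification.

As an entry clone, the plasmid has no stated promoter, tag or reporter associated with the insert. The record also does not say whether the open reading frame retains its stop codon. Its function is to serve as a shuttle: an LR recombination reaction transfers the Mnn1 sequence into any compatible destination vector, which then supplies the promoter, fusion domains and host-specific elements needed for expression. The associated publication concerns the context-dependent regulatory functions of transcriptional regulators. This suggests the clone belongs to a collection of fly transcription factor and cofactor open reading frames assembled for systematic functional testing, with Mnn1 as one candidate regulator, but the record itself gives the purpose only as a Gateway entry clone.
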