>Addgene plasmid #70924 | pFOSGE_COF2H09 | depositor partial sequence | sequence record 126866 | insert
ATGTCCACGATTACCAGAAGCGCTAGCGCAAGTCCTATGGCGCTGAACGGCGTCATCGATGCCAGCCTGT
TCCCCCTAAAGTCCACGGCCGATGTTATCAATCTGTTCCGTCGCGCTCTAACCTCTGGAATCGAGCCTGA
TCTCACCCTGCTCTCCATTGTCGTTGGATACATCGAGCTGTCTTTGACGACGGGAGAGGCTGCTGCGCAG
GCCGCTCAAGCCGCCGCGGCCGCAGTCGCAGCAGGTGACATTAGTCAGGCGACGACAGGTGGAAATGACA
TCATCATGGGCAACAGCGTCCCGTTTCCAGTTGTTACCCACGAACTGATCGCCGGGCTGTATAAGAAGTT
CCAGACGATCCTGTCGGTGGTCGAGAAGCCCAAGCCCCACCGCCAAGCCACCCGCGAGGTGATCAAGAAG
GTGTCGGATGTGATCTGGAACTCGCTGATCCGCAGCAGCTACAAGGATCGGGCTCACTTGCAAAACCTCT
ACAGCTATCTGTCCGGCAACAAGTTGGACTGCTTCGGCGTTGCTCTGGCTGTGGTGGCGGGTTGCCAGTT
GCTTGGCTACAAGGACGTGCGACTGGCCATCTCCGAGGATCATGCCTGGGTGGTATTTGGCCAAAAGCGC
GTGGAAACAATCGAAGTGACATGGCACGGCAAAGGAAGCGAGGATAAGCGGGGGCAGGATATTCGTCCCG
GGATCGAATCCGGATCCTGGCTCTACTTGGGTGGCCTGGCGGTGGTTTGCGAGCGTGGCATGGAAGTGGC
GGCCATCTGTGCCGCTCTGAATATTTCATTGACCTCGAACAGTGACTGCGTGGAGGTGGCAGAGCTTCAA
CAGCAGTTGCTGTGGCTACTCTACGATTTGGGCCACCTCAAACGCTATCCGATGGCCCTGGGCACCCTAG
GCGAGCTGGAGGAGATTCATCGCACGCATCCCAGCATCAGTTGCGAGCAGTTATATCGCGAGGCTATAGA
GTCGGCGAGGACCCACTATCGGAACCATCACGTATATCCGTATACCTACCAGGGGAACTACTACAATCGA
TTGCTCAAATACCGCGACGCCTTTGCCGCATGGGCAAATGCGGCGGACGTTATTCGTTTGTATACGTATC
AGTGTCGTGATGACGAGGAGATCTACAAGGAGCTATTGGACATTGCCAACGAGCTCATACCGTACGTGAT
GAAAACAGAAAGTTCTGGTCATTCGGCGAGAAGTATTCTACGAGATTCTGAGGTTTTCGCCAATTTGCTG
CGATTCTACGACGGCATCTGCCAATGGGAGGAGGATAGCTTGACTCCCATTCTACACATTGGTTGGGCCA
AACCACTGGTGAATAATATCACCAAGTTCGATTACGACATTAGGTCCCAGGTGGTCATCAAGTTGCCCGA
GGATCTGGAGGCGGAGCAGGCGAAGGCGGAACTGGCGAGGGCGGAACAGGAAGCAAAGGAAGCTAAGGAG
TCGAAGGAAGCTGCAGGATCAGAGGCAATGGAAGGCAATAACAATAGGATGGCCACAAAGGAGGAGAAAT
CCAAGAACTCGGAGCTGCCGACTACCTTGGCCGATTTAACTGCTGCCTGTGGCGAGAAGATTCTCAATCC
GGATTTCCTGCTCCAGGGCGGCGGTCAGCCGTTCGCCGATCAGAAGCAACAGCCTTCTGGCGGCGAATCC
GATAATCCAGAACTCCACAACAACAACAATAACAGCAACAGCAATAACAACAACAACAACCACAATGCGG
ACAAAAAGGAGGCCGCAGCGACCACAACTAACGCAACAACCACAAGCAATGGCAGCGGCACCTCTGTCCA
GTTGCCCGTTTCTAGTGAGGCCAACAATGCTGGCCAAGCACAATCCCAAGTTCAAATAAATGACCAACTG
GGAAAACCACAGCACAAAGAAGCTAAAAAAGAGGAGACAAGCGACGACTACGATCCCTTCGAGATAATGC
TCAAGCGGCCAGTCATCACCTTGTACAGCCAAAAAATGAAGGGCCTGAAGGATTTGCTGCTGGCCGAAAA
GCTGAACACCCACGCTATTTCCCTCCAAGTCACCGCCCAGTCGGTGGCCTCTCGAAAGGTTCGCGGTGTG
GAGAAACATTCGGCCACAATTTCAGCCACCATCACTGCAATCTCTTCCAGTTCCGGCGACAGTGTCCTGA
GCGGAGTCGGTGGCGGAGGTGGCAGTGGGTCGGCAGTCACCGGTGGAGCGTCCTTGGCATCATCGTCCCT
AGGAGGAGATTCTATAGCCGCATCACGCCCAAAAAGAACGCGTCGCGAG
