>Addgene plasmid #70924 | pFOSGE_COF2H09 | addgene partial sequence | sequence record 129967 | M13-F20 5'-TGTAAAACGACGGCCAGT-3'
GATTTATTTTGACTGATAGTGACCTGTTCGTTGCAACAAATTGATGAGCAATGCTTTTTTATAATGCCAA
CTTTGTACAAAAAAGCAGGCTTCATGTCCACGATTACCAGAAGCGCTAGCGCAAGTCCTATGGCGCTGAA
CGGCGTCATCGATGCCAGCCTGTTCCCCCTAAAGTCCACGGCCGATGTTATCAATCTGTTCCGTCGCGCT
CTAACCTCTGGAATCGAGCCTGATCTCACCCTGCTCTCCATTGTCGTTGGATACATCGAGCTGTCTTTGA
CGACGGGAGAGGCTGCTGCGCAGGCCGCTCAAGCCGCCGCGGCCGCAGTCGCAGCAGGTGACATTAGTCA
GGCGACGACAGGTGGAAATGACATCATCATGGGCAACAGCGTCCCGTTTCCAGTTGTTACCCACGAACTG
ATCGCCGGGCTGTATAAGAAGTTCCAGACGATCCTGTCGGTGGTCGAGAAGCCCAAGCCCCACCGCCAAG
CCACCCGCGAGGTGATCAAGAAGGTGTCGGATGTGATCTGGAACTCGCTGATCCGCAGCAGCTACAAGGA
TCGGGCTCACTTGCAAAACCTCTACAGCTATCTGTCCGGCAACAAGTTGGACTGCTTCGGCGTTGCTCTG
GCTGTGGTGGCGGGTTGCCAGTTGCTTGGCTACAAGGACGTGCGACTGGCCATCTCCGAGGATCATGCCT
GGGTGGTATTTGGCCAAAAGCGCGTGGAAACAATCGAAGTGACATGGCACGGCAAAGGAAGCGAGGATAA
