>Addgene plasmid #70924 | pFOSGE_COF2H09 | addgene partial sequence | sequence record 129968 | M13-Rev 5'-CAGGAAACAGCTATGACC-3'
ATAATGATTTTATTTTGACTGATAGTGACCTGTTCGTTGCAACAAATTGATAAGCAATGCTTTCTTATAA
TGCCAACTTTGTACAAGAAAGCTGGGTCCTCGCGACGCGTTCTTTTTGGGCGTGATGCGGCTATAGAATC
TCCTCCTAGGGACGATGATGCCAAGGACGCTCCACCGGTGACTGCCGACCCACTGCCACCTCCGCCACCG
ACTCCGCTCAGGACACTGTCGCCGGAACTGGAAGAGATTGCAGTGATGGTGGCTGAAATTGTGGCCGAAT
GTTTCTCCACACCGCGAACCTTTCGAGAGGCCACCGACTGGGCGGTGACTTGGAGGGAAATAGCGTGGGT
GTTCAGCTTTTCGGCCAGCAGCAAATCCTTCAGGCCCTTCATTTTTTGGCTGTACAAGGTGATGACTGGC
CGCTTGAGCATTATCTCGAAGGGATCGTAGTCGTCGCTTGTCTCCTCTTTTTTAGCTTCTTTGTGCTGTG
GTTTTCCCAGTTGGTCATTTATTTGAACTTGGGATTGTGCTTGGCCAGCATTGTTGGCCTCACTAGAAAC
GGGCAACTGGACAGAGGTGCCGCTGCCATTGCTTGTGGTTGTTGCGTTAGTTGTGGTCGCTGCGGCCTCC
TTTTTGTCCGCATTGTGGTTGTTGTTGTTGTTATTGCTGTTGCTGTTATTGTTGTTGTTGTGGAGTTCTG
GATTATCGGATTCGCCGCCAGAAGGCTGTTGCTTCTGATCGGCGAACGGCTGACCGCCGCCCTGGAGCAG
GAAATCCGGATTGAGAATCTTCTCGCCACAGGCAGCAGTTAA
